>Addgene plasmid #200436 | PC17-605-9-1_BRD4-BD2-VPR | addgene full sequence | sequence record 393107 | Addgene NGS Result
CAGGGTAATTCGGTCAAGCCTTGCCTTGTTGTAGCTTAAATTTTGCTCGCGCACTACTCAGCGACCTCCA
ACACACAAGCAGGGAGCAGATACTGGCTTAACTATGCGGCATCAGAGCAGATTGTACTGAGAGTGCACCA
TAGGGGATCGGGAGATCTCCCGATCCGTCGACGTCAGGTGGCACTTTTCGGGGAAATGTGCGCGGAACCC
CTATTTGTTTATTTTTCTAAATACATTCAAATATGTATCCGCTCATGAGACAATAACCCTGATAAATGCT
TCAATAATATTGAAAAAGGAAGAGTATGAGTATTCAACATTTCCGTGTCGCCCTTATTCCCTTTTTTGCG
GCATTTTGCCTTCCTGTTTTTGCTCACCCAGAAACGCTGGTGAAAGTAAAAGATGCTGAAGATCAGTTGG
GTGCACGAGTGGGTTACATCGAACTGGATCTCAACAGCGGTAAGATCCTTGAGAGTTTTCGCCCCGAAGA
ACGTTTTCCAATGATGAGCACTTTTAAAGTTCTGCTATGTGGCGCGGTATTATCCCGTATTGACGCCGGG
CAAGAGCAACTCGGTCGCCGCATACACTATTCTCAGAATGACTTGGTTGAGTACTCACCAGTCACAGAAA
AGCATCTTACGGATGGCATGACAGTAAGAGAATTATGCAGTGCTGCCATAACCATGAGTGATAACACTGC
GGCCAACTTACTTCTGACAACGATCGGAGGACCGAAGGAGCTAACCGCTTTTTTGCACAACATGGGGGAT
CATGTAACTCGCCTTGATCGTTGGGAACCGGAGCTGAATGAAGCCATACCAAACGACGAGCGTGACACCA
CGATGCCTGTAGCAATGGCAACAACGTTGCGCAAACTATTAACTGGCGAACTACTTACTCTAGCTTCCCG
GCAACAATTAATAGACTGGATGGAGGCGGATAAAGTTGCAGGACCACTTCTGCGCTCGGCCCTTCCGGCT
GGCTGGTTTATTGCTGATAAATCTGGAGCCGGTGAGCGTGGGTCACGCGGTATCATTGCAGCACTGGGGC
CAGATGGTAAGCCCTCCCGTATCGTAGTTATCTACACGACGGGGAGTCAGGCAACTATGGATGAACGAAA
TAGACAGATCGCTGAGATAGGTGCCTCACTGATTAAGCATTGGTAACTGTCAGACCAAGTTTACTCATAT
ATACTTTAGATTGATTTAAAACTTCATTTTTAATTTAAAAGGATCTAGGTGAAGATCCTTTTTGATAATC
TCATGACCAAAATCCCTTAACGTGAGTTTTCGTTCCACTGAGCGTCAGACCCCGTAGAAAAGATCAAAGG
ATCTTCTTGAGATCCTTTTTTTCTGCGCGTAATCTGCTGCTTGCAAACAAAAAAACCACCGCTACCAGCG
GTGGTTTGTTTGCCGGATCAAGAGCTACCAACTCTTTTTCCGAAGGTAACTGGCTTCAGCAGAGCGCAGA
TACCAAATACTGTTCTTCTAGTGTAGCCGTAGTTAGGCCACCACTTCAAGAACTCTGTAGCACCGCCTAC
ATACCTCGCTCTGCTAATCCTGTTACCAGTGGCTGCTGCCAGTGGCGATAAGTCGTGTCTTACCGGGTTG
GACTCAAGACGATAGTTACCGGATAAGGCGCAGCGGTCGGGCTGAACGGGGGGTTCGTGCACACAGCCCA
GCTTGGAGCGAACGACCTACACCGAACTGAGATACCTACAGCGTGAGCTATGAGAAAGCGCCACGCTTCC
CGAAGGGAGAAAGGCGGACAGGTATCCGGTAAGCGGCAGGGTCGGAACAGGAGAGCGCACGAGGGAGCTT
CCAGGGGGAAACGCCTGGTATCTTTATAGTCCTGTCGGGTTTCGCCACCTCTGACTTGAGCGTCGATTTT
TGTGATGCTCGTCAGGGGGGCGGAGCCTATGGAAAAACGCCAGCAACGCGGCCTTTTTACGGTTCCTGGC
CTTTTGCTGGCCTTTTGCTCACATGTTCTTTATTACCCTGTTATCCCTAACCGGTTTACCGAGCTCTTAT
TGGTTTTCAAACTTCATTGACTGTGCCAAGCTTCTGACCTCTTCTCTTCCTCCCACAGGGCCTCGAGACA
ATTGCATCGATGGTACCAGTGAAAGTCTGCAATGAATTCGAGTTGGCGCGCCTGTCATTCTAAATCTCTC
TTTCAGCCTAAAGCTTTTTCCCCGTATCCCCCCAGGTGTCTGCAGGCTCAAAGAGCAGCGAGAAGCGTTC
AGAGGAAAGCGATCCCGTGCCACCTTCCCCGTGCCCGGGCTGTCCCCGCACGCTGCCGGCTCGGGGATGC
GGGGGGAGCGCCGGACCGGAGCGGAGCCCCGGGCGGCTCGCTGCTGCCCCCTAGCGGGGGAGGGACGTAA
TTACATCCCTGGGGGCTTTGGGAGGGGGCTGTCCCCGTGAGCTCCCAGGCGCGCCTGTCATTCTAAATCT
CTCTTTCAGCCTAAAGCTTTTTCCCCGTATCCCCCCAGGTGTCTGCAGGCTCAAAGAGCAGCGAGAAGCG
TTCAGAGGAAAGCGATCCCGTGCCACCTTCCCCGTGCCCGGGCTGTCCCCGCACGCTGCCGGCTCGGGGA
TGCGGGGGGAGCGCCGGACCGGAGCGGAGCCCCGGGCGGCTCGCTGCTGCCCCCTAGCGGGGGAGGGACG
TAATTACATCCCTGGGGGCTTTGGGGGGGGGCTGTCCCCGTGAGCTCCCAGGCGCGCCAACTCGGTACCG
TATCGATGTCGACGTTAACGCTAGTGATATCAACTTTGTATAGAAAAGTTGGCTCCGAATTTCTCGAGTT
AATTAAATGTGCTGCAAGGCGATTAAGTTGGGTAACGCCAGGGTTTTCCCAGTCACGACGTTGTAAAACG
ACGGCCAGTGAATTGTAATACGACTCACTATAGGGCGAATTGGAGCTAGGCCTACGTAGCGCGCGAGCTC
CACCGCGGTGGACTAGTTATTAATAGTAATCAATTACGGGGTCATTAGTTCATAGCCCATATATGGAGTT
CCGCGTTACATAACTTACGGTAAATGGCCCGCCTGGCTGACCGCCCAACGACCCCCGCCCATTGACGTCA
ATAATGACGTATGTTCCCATAGTAACGCCAATAGGGACTTTCCATTGACGTCAATGGGTGGAGTATTTAC
GGTAAACTGCCCACTTGGCAGTACATCAAGTGTATCATATGCCAAGTACGCCCCCTATTGACGTCAATGA
CGGTAAATGGCCCGCCTGGCATTATGCCCAGTACATGACCTTATGGGACTTTCCTACTTGGCAGTACATC
TACGTATTAGTCATCGCTATTACCATGGTCGAGGTGAGCCCCACGTTCTGCTTCACTCTCCCCATCTCCC
CCCCCTCCCCACCCCCAATTTTGTATTTATTTATTTTTTAATTATTTTGTGCAGCGATGGGGGCGGGGGG
GGGGGGGGCGCGCGCCAGGCGGGGSGGGGSGGGGSGGGGGGGGGGGGGGGGSGRGGSGGRGRGGKGSGGS
GGCAGCCAATCAGAGCGGCGCGCTCCGAAAGTTTCCTTTTATGGCGAGGCGGCGGCGGCGGCGGCCCTAT
AAAAAGCGAAGCGCGCGGCGGGCGGGAGTCGAGTCGCTGCGTTGCCTTCGCCCCGTGCCCCGCTCCGCCG
CCGCCTCGCGCCGCCCGCCCCGGCTCTGACTGACCGCGTTACTCCCACAGGTGAGCGGGCGGGACGGCCC
TTCTCCTCCGGGCTGTAATTAGCGCTTGGTTTAATGACGGCTTGTTTCTTTTCTGTGGCTGCGTGAAAGC
CTTGAGGGGCTCCGGGAGGGCCCTTTGTGCGGGGGGAGCGGCTCGGGGGGTGCGTGCGTGTGTGTGTGCG
TGGGGAGCGCCGCGTGCGGCTCCGCGCTGCCCGGCGGCTGTGAGCGCTGCGGGCGCGGCGCGGGGCTTTG
TGCGCTCCGCAGTGTGCGCGAGGGGAGCGCGGCCGGGGGCGGTGCCCCGCGGTGCGGGGGGGGCTGCGAG
GGGAACAAAGGCTGCGGGCGGGGTGTGTGCGTGGGGGGGTGAGCAGGGGGTGTGGGCGCGTCGGTCGGGC
TGCAACCCCCCCTGCACCCCCCTCCCCGAGTTGCTGAGCACGGCCCGGCTTCGGGTGCGGGGCTCCGTAC
GGGGCGTGGCGCGGGGCTCGCCGTGCCGGGCGGGGGGTGGCGGCAGGTGGGGGTGCCGGGCGGGGCGGGG
CCGCCTCGGGCCGGGGAGGGCTCGGGGGAGGGGCGCGGCGGCCCCCGGAGCGCCGGCGGCTGTCGAGGCG
CGGCGAGCCGCAGCCATTGCCTTTTATGGTAATCGTGCGAGAGGGCGCAGGGACTTCCTTTGTCCCAAAT
CTGTGCGGAGCCGAAATCTGGGAGGCGCCGCCGCACCCCCTCTAGCGGGCGCGGGGCGAAGCGGTGCGGC
GCCGGCAGGAAGGAAATGGGCGGGGAGGGCCTTCGTGCGTCGCCGCGCCGCCGTCCCCTTCTCCCTCTCC
AGCCTCGGGGCTGTCCGCGGGGGGACGGCTGCCTTCGGGGGGGACGGGGCAGGGCGGGGTTCGGCTTCTG
GCGTGTGACCGGCGGCTCTAGAGCCTCTGCTAACCATGTTCATGCCTTCTTCTTTTTCCTACAGCTCCTG
GGCAACGTGCTGGTTATTGTGCTGTCTCATCATTTTGGCAAAGAATTCGACCCAAGTTTGTACAAAAAAG
CAGGCTGATTACCGGAGAATTGGCGGCCGCACCGGTGCCACCATGCCAAAGAAGAAGCGGAAGGTCGGTG
GCGGCTCACCCGGGGGTGGCGGCTCAAGCAAGGTGTCGGAGCAGCTCAAGTGCTGCAGCGGCATCCTCAA
GGAGATGTTTGCCAAGAAGCACGCCGCCTACGCCTGGCCCTTCTACAAGCCTGTGGACGTGGAGGCACTG
GGCCTACACGACTACTGTGACATCATCAAGCACCCCATGGACATGAGCACAATCAAGTCTAAACTGGAGG
CCCGTGAGTACCGTGATGCTCAGGAGTTTGGTGCTGACGTCCGATTGATGTTCTCCAACTGCTATAAGTA
CAACCCTCCTGACCATGAGGTGGTGGCCATGGCCCGCAAGCTCCAGGATGTGTTCGAAATGCGCTTTGCC
AAGATGCCGGACGGTGGCGGGTCGAGAGCTGACCCCAAGAAGAAGAGGAAGGTGGAGGCCAGCGGTTCCG
GACGGGCTGACGCATTGGACGATTTTGATCTGGATATGCTGGGAAGTGACGCCCTCGATGATTTTGACCT
TGACATGCTTGGTTCGGATGCCCTTGATGACTTTGACCTCGACATGCTCGGCAGTGACGCCCTTGATGAT
TTCGACCTGGACATGCTGATTAACTCTAGAAGCCAATACCTCCCAGACACAGACGACAGGCATAGGATTG
AGGAAAAAAGAAAGAGGACGTATGAAACTTTCAAGAGCATAATGAAAAAAAGTCCGTTCTCTGGTCCTAC
AGACCCCAGGCCCCCACCTAGACGAATCGCGGTTCCGAGCCGATCATCAGCGAGTGTTCCTAAGCCAGCT
CCACAGCCCTATCCATTTACGTCTAGTCTGTCTACGATCAACTACGACGAGTTCCCCACTATGGTATTCC
CGTCAGGCCAGATAAGCCAAGCTAGTGCGTTGGCACCCGCACCCCCACAGGTGCTCCCACAAGCTCCCGC
TCCTGCGCCAGCACCAGCTATGGTTAGTGCCCTCGCGCAAGCGCCTGCCCCGGTTCCTGTTCTCGCACCT
GGGCCACCGCAGGCAGTTGCACCGCCAGCGCCAAAGCCCACACAGGCAGGGGAAGGTACGTTGAGCGAAG
CCCTTCTGCAACTCCAATTTGACGATGAGGACCTCGGAGCACTTCTTGGCAATTCAACGGACCCCGCAGT
ATTTACTGATCTTGCCAGCGTGGACAATTCCGAATTTCAACAGCTCCTGAACCAGGGAATCCCGGTGGCT
CCCCATACGACAGAGCCCATGCTCATGGAGTACCCGGAGGCCATTACACGCCTTGTGACGGGCGCACAGC
GACCCCCTGACCCGGCACCGGCTCCCTTGGGGGCTCCTGGGCTTCCCAACGGGTTGCTGTCAGGCGACGA
GGACTTTAGCTCAATCGCCGACATGGATTTTAGCGCCCTGTTGGGTAGCGGAAGTGGTAGCCGCGACAGC
CGGGAAGGCATGTTCCTTCCGAAACCGGAAGCTGGTAGCGCCATAAGCGACGTATTTGAGGGTAGGGAGG
TGTGTCAGCCTAAGCGGATTCGACCATTCCACCCCCCTGGCTCTCCTTGGGCAAATCGACCCCTCCCGGC
GAGCCTTGCCCCTACGCCGACCGGACCCGTGCATGAGCCCGTCGGTAGCCTCACGCCAGCCCCCGTGCCG
CAACCTCTCGACCCTGCTCCGGCGGTTACGCCAGAAGCAAGCCACCTTTTGGAGGACCCGGACGAAGAAA
CAAGCCAGGCGGTAAAGGCGCTCCGCGAAATGGCCGACACCGTGATACCCCAGAAGGAGGAAGCCGCCAT
TTGCGGCCAAATGGACCTTTCCCACCCTCCACCACGCGGCCACCTGGACGAGCTGACGACCACCCTGGAA
AGCATGACCGAGGATTTGAATCTGGACAGCCCGTTGACCCCCGAATTGAACGAAATCCTGGACACGTTCC
TGAATGATGAGTGTTTGTTGCACGCTATGCACATCAGCACCGGGCTGAGTATATTTGACACAAGTTTGTT
TACTAGTGGTGGCGGCTCAAAGCGTCCTGCTGCTACTAAGAAAGCTGGTCAAGCTAAGAAAAAGAAATCT
AGATAGTGACTCGAGACTAGATAACTGATCTACCCAGCTTTCTTGTACAAAGTGGTACGCGTGAATTCAC
TCCTCAGGTGCAGGCTGCCTATCAGAAGGTGGTGGCTGGTGTGGCCAATGCCCTGGCTCACAAATACCAC
TGAGATCTTTTTCCCTCTGCCAAAAATTATGGGGACATCATGAAGCCCCTTGAGCATCTGACTTCTGGCT
AATAAAGGAAATTTATTTTCATTGCAATAGTGTGTTGGAATTTTTTGTGTCTCTCACTCGGAAGGACATA
TGGGAGGGCAAATCATTTAAAACATCAGAATGAGTATTTGGTTTAGAGTTTGGCAACATATGCCCATATG
CTGGCTGCCATGAACAAAGGTTGGCTATAAAGAGGTCATCAGTATATGAAACAGCCCCCTGCTGTCCATT
CCTTATTCCATAGAAAAGCCTTGACTTGAGGTTAGATTTTTTTTATATTTTGTTTTGTGTTATTTTTTTC
TTTAACATCCCTAAAATTTTCCTTACATGTTTTACTAGCCAGATTTTTCCTCCTCTCCTGACTACTCCCA
GTCATAGCTGTCCCTCTTCTCTTATGGAGATCCCTCGACCTGCAGCCCAAGCTTGGCGTAATCATGGTCA
TAGCTGTTTCCTGTGTGAAATTGTTATCCGCTCACAATTCCACACAACATACGAGCCGGAAGCATAAAGT
GTAAAGCCTGGGGTGCCTAATGAGTGAGCTAACTCACATTAATTGCGTTGCGCTCACTGCCCGCTTTCCA
GTCGGGAAACCTGTCGTGCCAGCGGATCGACAGTACTAAGCTTGGTGCGTTTTTATGCTTGTAGTATTGT
ATAATGTTTTTAAGATCCTTAATTAATAGGGATAA
Features (pLannotate 1.2.2; 24 found; start..end, strand, type, name):
     90..142     +  misc_feature   bom (fragment): basis of mobility region from pBR322
    201..305     +  promoter       AmpR promoter: bla
    306..1166    +  CDS            AmpR: β-lactamase; bla; confers resistance to ampicillin, carbenicillin, and related antibiotics
   1337..1925    +  rep_origin     ori: high-copy-number ColE1/pMB1/pBR322/pUC origin of replication
   2064..2089    +  misc_feature   SA: splice acceptor site
   2761..2781    +  protein_bind   attB4: mutant version of attB; core recombination site for the Gateway® BP reaction BP Clonase™
   2807..2883    -  CDS            lacZα (fragment): LacZα fragment of β-galactosidase; lacZ fragment
   2886..2904    +  promoter       T7 promoter: promoter for bacteriophage T7 RNA polymerase
   2935..2951    +  misc_feature   MCS (fragment): pBluescript multiple cloning site
   3014..3317    +  enhancer       CMV enhancer: human cytomegalovirus immediate early enhancer
   3601..4614    +  intron         chimeric intron: chimera between introns from chicken β-actin and rabbit β-globin
   4612..4680    +  CDS            HBBN_AMMLE (fragment): Experimental evidence at protein level: Swiss-Prot protein existence level 1. Involved in oxygen transport from the lung to the various peripheral tissues. From Ammotragus lervia (Barbary sheep) (Antilope lervia).
   4673..4693    +  protein_bind   attB1: mutant version of attB; core recombination site for the Gateway® BP reaction BP Clonase™
   4688..5122    +  CDS            BRD3 (fragment): BRD3_HUMAN - Also known as KIAA0043, RING3L. Experimental evidence at protein level: Swiss-Prot protein existence level 1. Chromatin reader that recognizes and binds hyperacetylated chromatin and plays a role in the regulation of transcription, probably by chromatin remodeling and interaction with transcription factors (PubMed:18406326, PubMed:27105114). Regulates transcription by promoting the binding of the transcription factor GATA1 to its targets (By similarity). From Homo sapiens (Human).
   5309..5325    +  CDS            VP96 (fragment): 6 tandem repeats of the minimal activation domain of herpes simplex virus VP16 (Cheng et al., 2013)
   5354..6133    +  CDS            RELA (fragment): TF65_HUMAN - Also known as NFKB3. Experimental evidence at protein level: Swiss-Prot protein existence level 1. NF-kappa-B is a pleiotropic transcription factor present in almost all cell types and is the endpoint of a series of signal transduction events that are initiated by a vast array of stimuli related to many biological processes such as inflammation, immunity, differentiation, cell growth, tumorigenesis and apoptosis. NF-kappa-B is a homo- or heterodimeric complex formed by the Rel-like domain- containing proteins RELA/p65, RELB, NFKB1/p105, NFKB1/p50, REL and NFKB2/p52. The heterodime
   6146..6721    +  CDS            RTA_EBVB9 (fragment): Experimental evidence at protein level: Swiss-Prot protein existence level 1. Immediate-early transcription factor that controls the initiation of viral lytic gene expression and lytic reactivation from latency. Triggers lytic replication, and initiates a cellular senescence program in epithelial cells. Upregulates human DCR3/TNFRSF6B by directly binding to its receptor. From Epstein-Barr virus (strain B95-8) (HHV-4) (Human herpesvirus 4).
   6822..6846    -  protein_bind   attB2: mutant version of attB; recombination site for the Gateway® BP reaction BP Clonase™
   6850..6930    +  CDS            HBB (fragment): HBB_PONPY - Experimental evidence at transcript level: Swiss-Prot protein existence level 2. Involved in oxygen transport from the lung to the various peripheral tissues. From Pongo pygmaeus (Bornean orangutan).
   7001..7056    +  polyA_signal   β-globin poly(A) signal: rabbit β-globin polyadenylation signal (Gil and Proudfoot, 1987)
   7441..7457    -  protein_bind   lac operator: The lac repressor binds to the lac operator to inhibit transcription in E. coli. This inhibition can be relieved by adding lactose or isopropyl-β-D-thiogalactopyranoside (IPTG). lac repressor encoded by lacI
   7465..7495    -  promoter       lac promoter: promoter for the E. coli lac operon
   7510..7531    -  protein_bind   CAP binding site: CAP binding activates transcription in the presence of cAMP. E. coli catabolite activator protein
   7544..7583    -  CDS            lacI (fragment): lac repressor; lacI; The lac repressor binds to the lac operator to inhibit transcription in E. coli. This inhibition can be relieved by adding lactose or isopropyl-β-D-thiogalactopyranoside (IPTG).
