[The description below was written by a language model from this plasmid's Addgene catalogue record and pLannotate feature annotations shown in this document.]
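Description:
PC17-605-9-1_BRD4-BD2-VPR is a 7.7 kb mammalian expression plasmid built on a custom backbone. It is propagated in E. coli at high copy through a ColE1/pUC-type origin and selected with ampicillin via the β-lactamase gene. The feature table also picks up backbone remnants that play no role in mammalian expression, including fragments of lacZα and lacI, a lac promoter/operator, a T7 promoter and a partial bom site.

The expression cassette has a CAG-like layout: a CMV enhancer followed by the chimeric chicken β-actin/rabbit β-globin intron, with a rabbit β-globin polyadenylation signal downstream. The core promoter segment between enhancer and intron is not separately annotated. The short haemoglobin "CDS" hits flanking the insert most likely reflect β-globin exon sequence belonging to this cassette rather than intended coding regions. The open reading frame sits between attB1 and attB2 sites, and an attB4 site lies upstream of the promoter, which suggests assembly by multisite Gateway recombination.

The roughly 1.9 kb synthetic insert encodes the second bromodomain of BRD4 fused to the tripartite VPR transactivator. The annotation tool labelled the bromodomain as a BRD3 fragment, presumably because of homology among BET family members, and the catalogue entry identifies it as BRD4(BD2). VPR appears as a VP16-repeat fragment followed by the p65/RELA and Epstein-Barr virus Rta activation domains.

According to the record, the plasmid supplies the activator half of a PROTAC-based chemically induced dimerisation system for inducible gene regulation in mammalian cells. A PROTAC molecule would presumably bridge the BRD4(BD2) domain to a partner protein, bringing VPR to a target promoter. That partner component is not part of this plasmid.
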