Addgene plasmid #200436: PC17-605-9-1_BRD4-BD2-VPR
Purpose: Expresses the VPR transactivation domain linked to the BRD4(BD2) target protein
Depositing lab: Xue Gao. Depositing organization: Rice University. Publication: Engineered PROTAC-CID Systems for Mammalian Inducible Gene Regulation. Ma D, Yuan Q, Peng F, Paredes V, Zeng H, Osikpa EC, Yang Q, Peddi A, Patel A, Liu MS, Sun Z, Gao X. J Am Chem Soc. 2023 Jan 25;145(3):1593-1606. doi: 10.1021/jacs.2c09129. Epub 2023 Jan 10. PubMed 36626587.
Backbone
  Vector backbone: Custom
  Vector type: Mammalian Expression
Growth in bacteria
  Bacterial resistance: Ampicillin, 100 μg/mL
  Growth temperature: 37°C
  Growth strain: DH5alpha
  Copy number: High Copy
Gene/Insert
  Gene/Insert name: BRD4(BD2)-VPR
  Species: Synthetic
  Insert size (bp): 1943
  Tag / fusion protein: BRD4(BD2), VPR
Terms and licenses: Academic/Nonprofit Terms; Industry Terms: Not Available to Industry
How to cite: PC17-605-9-1_BRD4-BD2-VPR was a gift from Xue Gao (Addgene plasmid # 200436 ; http://n2t.net/addgene:200436 ; RRID:Addgene_200436)
